Addgene plasmid #157611: pD649-HAsp-NOTCH2(Trunc1)-COMP5AP-AviTag-9xHis
Purpose: Mammalian expression of cell-surface protein partial extracellular domain fused to COMP5AP-AviTag-9xHis. Protein is secreted from cells.
Depositing lab: Chris Garcia. Depositing organization: Stanford University. Publication: A Human IgSF Cell-Surface Interactome Reveals a Complex Network of Protein-Protein Interactions. Wojtowicz WM, Vielmetter J, Fernandes RA, Siepe DH, Eastman CL, Chisholm GB, Cox S, Klock H, Anderson PW, Rue SM, Miller JJ, Glaser SM, Bragstad ML, Vance J, Lam AW, Lesley SA, Zinn K, Garcia KC. Cell. 2020 Aug 20;182(4):1027-1043.e17. doi: 10.1016/j.cell.2020.07.025. PubMed 32822567.
Backbone
  Vector backbone: pD649
  Backbone size w/o insert (bp): 7153
  Vector type: Mammalian Expression
Growth in bacteria
  Bacterial resistance: Ampicillin, 100 μg/mL
  Growth temperature: 37°C
  Growth strain: DH5alpha
  Copy number: High Copy
Gene/Insert
  Gene/Insert name: NOTCH2 (alt name: NOTC2)
  Species: H. sapiens (human)
  Insert size (bp): 4956
  Entrez Gene: NOTCH2 (a.k.a. AGS2, HJCYS, hN2)
  Promoter: CMV/SP6
  Tag / fusion protein: COMP5AP-AviTag-9xHis (C terminal on backbone)
  Cloning method: Restriction Enzyme; 5′ cloning site GCGGCCGC (not destroyed); 3′ cloning site GGCGCGCC (not destroyed)
  Sequencing primers: 5′ ATTTAGGTGACACTATAG; 3′ CGTCGCACTCCATCACGGTG
Resource information
  A portion of this plasmid was derived from a plasmid made by: synthesis by ThermoFisher
Terms and licenses: Academic/Nonprofit Terms; Industry Terms: Not Available to Industry
Depositor comments: Some plasmids in this collection may have an IS4-like element ISVsa5 family transposase upstream of the CMV promoter.
How to cite: pD649-HAsp-NOTCH2(Trunc1)-COMP5AP-AviTag-9xHis was a gift from Chris Garcia (Addgene plasmid # 157611 ; http://n2t.net/addgene:157611 ; RRID:Addgene_157611)
