[The description below was written by a language model from this plasmid's Addgene catalogue record and pLannotate feature annotations shown in this document.]
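Description:
pD649-HAsp-NOTCH2(Trunc1)-COMP5AP-AviTag-9xHis is a mammalian expression plasmid of about 12.1 kb, built on the pD649 backbone, that produces a secreted, multimerised form of part of the human NOTCH2 extracellular domain. It is propagated in E. coli at high copy number from a ColE1/pUC-type origin under ampicillin selection (AmpR, β-lactamase). The feature table also shows an SV40 early promoter/EM7 promoter unit driving a puromycin N-acetyltransferase coding sequence with an SV40 polyadenylation signal, which could allow puromycin selection in mammalian cells. Short matches to KanR, lacZα, ble and f1 ori are annotated only as fragments and appear to be backbone remnants. The depositor notes that some plasmids in this collection may carry an IS4-like transposase element upstream of the CMV promoter, but no such feature is annotated here.

Expression is driven by the CMV enhancer and immediate-early promoter, followed by a fragment of CMV intron A and an SP6 promoter, which offers a site for in vitro transcription or sequencing. The name indicates an HA-derived signal peptide, whereas the annotation tool matched a fragment of an immunoglobulin heavy chain leader in this region. The truncated NOTCH2 ectodomain (roughly 5 kb, cloned between retained restriction sites) follows it. It is fused in frame to the rat COMP coiled-coil segment, which assembles into pentamers, then human placental alkaline phosphatase, an AviTag for enzymatic biotinylation and a polyhistidine tag, ending at a bGH polyadenylation signal. Pentamerisation raises avidity for weak interactions, alkaline phosphatase gives an enzymatic readout, and the tags permit capture or purification. The construct belongs to a collection used to screen for extracellular protein–protein interactions among human cell-surface proteins.
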