Features (pLannotate 1.2.2; 24 found; start..end, strand, type, name):
    119..143     -  CDS            KanR (fragment): aminoglycoside phosphotransferase; aph(3')-Ia; confers resistance to kanamycin
    254..842     +  rep_origin     ori: high-copy-number ColE1/pMB1/pBR322/pUC origin of replication
   1067..1084    +  terminator     rrnB T2 terminator (fragment): transcription terminator T2 from the E. coli rrnB gene
   1109..1128    -  CDS            lacZα (fragment): LacZα fragment of β-galactosidase; lacZ fragment
   1582..1602    +  protein_bind   lac operator (fragment): The lac repressor binds to the lac operator to inhibit transcription in E. coli. This inhibition can be relieved by adding lactose or isopropyl-β-D-thiogalactopyranoside (IPTG). lac repressor encoded by lacI
   1843..2146    +  enhancer       CMV enhancer: human cytomegalovirus immediate early enhancer
   2147..2350    +  promoter       CMV promoter: human cytomegalovirus (CMV) immediate early promoter
   2486..2529    +  intron         CMV intron (fragment): modified intron A from human cytomegalovirus
   2581..2599    +  promoter       SP6 promoter: promoter for bacteriophage SP6 RNA polymerase
   2603..2640    +  CDS            IgH signal sequence (fragment): signal sequence from the mouse immunoglobulin heavy chain variable region
   2725..7704    +  CDS            NOTCH2 (fragment): NOTC2_HUMAN - Experimental evidence at protein level: Swiss-Prot protein existence level 1. Functions as a receptor for membrane-bound ligands Jagged-1 (JAG1), Jagged-2 (JAG2) and Delta-1 (DLL1) to regulate cell-fate determination. Upon ligand activation through the released notch intracellular domain (NICD) it forms a transcriptional activator complex with RBPJ/RBPSUH and activates genes of the enhancer of split locus (PubMed:21378985, PubMed:21378989). Affects the implementation of differentiation, proliferation and apoptotic programs (By similarity). Involved in bone remodeling and homeosta
   7801..7980    +  CDS            Comp (fragment): COMP_RAT - Experimental evidence at protein level: Swiss-Prot protein existence level 1. May play a role in the structural integrity of cartilage via its interaction with other extracellular matrix proteins such as the collagens and fibronectin. Can mediate the interaction of chondrocytes with the cartilage extracellular matrix through interaction with cell surface integrin receptors. Could play a role in the pathogenesis of osteoarthritis. Potent suppressor of apoptosis in both primary chondrocytes and transformed cells. Suppresses apoptosis by blocking the activation of caspase-3 and by indu
   7968..9420    +  CDS            SEAP (fragment): secreted alkaline phosphatase from human placenta The natural enzyme has a C-terminal transmembrane sequence that is replaced by a GPI anchor.
   9445..9486    +  CDS            AviTag™ (fragment): peptide tag that allows for enzymatic biotinylation
   9490..9513    +  CDS            8xHis: 8xHis affinity tag
   9659..9770    +  polyA_signal   bGH poly(A) signal: bovine growth hormone polyadenylation signal
   9771..9879    +  rep_origin     f1 ori (fragment): f1 bacteriophage origin of replication; arrow indicates direction of (+) strand synthesis
   9893..10222   +  promoter       SV40 promoter: SV40 enhancer and early promoter
  10270..10317   +  promoter       EM7 promoter: synthetic bacterial promoter&nbsp
  10336..10935   +  CDS            PuroR (fragment): puromycin N-acetyltransferase; pac from Streptomyces; confers resistance to puromycin
  10945..11070   +  CDS            ble (fragment): BLE_KLEPN - Experimental evidence at protein level: Swiss-Prot protein existence level 1. Binding protein with a strong affinity to the bleomycin family of antibiotics. Binds to CL990; an antimitotic-antibiotic compound. From Klebsiella pneumoniae.
  11065..11186   +  polyA_signal   SV40 poly(A) signal: SV40 polyadenylation signal
  11239..12099   -  CDS            AmpR: β-lactamase; bla; confers resistance to ampicillin, carbenicillin, and related antibiotics
  12102..89      -  promoter       AmpR promoter (fragment) (across the origin): bla
>Addgene plasmid #157611 | pD649-HAsp-NOTCH2(Trunc1)-COMP5AP-AviTag-9xHis | addgene full sequence | sequence record 478434 | Addgene NGS Result
TTTCAATATTATTGAAGCATTTATCAGGGTTATTGTCTCATGAGCGGATACATATTTGAATGTATTTAGA
AAAATAAACAAATAGGGGTCAGTGTTACAACCAATTAACCAATTCTGAACATTATCGCGAGCCCATTTAT
ACCTGAATATGGCTCATAACACCCCTTGCTCATGACCAAAATCCCTTAACGTGAGTTACGCGCGCGTCGT
TCCACTGAGCGTCAGACCCCGTAGAAAAGATCAAAGGATCTTCTTGAGATCCTTTTTTTCTGCGCGTAAT
CTGCTGCTTGCAAACAAAAAAACCACCGCTACCAGCGGTGGTTTGTTTGCCGGATCAAGAGCTACCAACT
CTTTTTCCGAAGGTAACTGGCTTCAGCAGAGCGCAGATACCAAATACTGTTCTTCTAGTGTAGCCGTAGT
TAGCCCACCACTTCAAGAACTCTGTAGCACCGCCTACATACCTCGCTCTGCTAATCCTGTTACCAGTGGC
TGCTGCCAGTGGCGATAAGTCGTGTCTTACCGGGTTGGACTCAAGACGATAGTTACCGGATAAGGCGCAG
CGGTCGGGCTGAACGGGGGGTTCGTGCACACAGCCCAGCTTGGAGCGAACGACCTACACCGAACTGAGAT
ACCTACAGCGTGAGCTATGAGAAAGCGCCACGCTTCCCGAAGGGAGAAAGGCGGACAGGTATCCGGTAAG
CGGCAGGGTCGGAACAGGAGAGCGCACGAGGGAGCTTCCAGGGGGAAACGCCTGGTATCTTTATAGTCCT
GTCGGGTTTCGCCACCTCTGACTTGAGCGTCGATTTTTGTGATGCTCGTCAGGGGGGCGGAGCCTATGGA
AAAACGCCAGCAACGCGGCCTTTTTACGGTTCCTGGCCTTTTGCTGGCCTTTTGCTCACATGTTCTTTCC
TGCGTTATCCCCTGATTCTGTGGATAACCGTATTACCGCCTTTGAGTGAGCTGATACCGCTCGCCGCAGC
CGAACGACCGAGCGCAGCGAGTCAGTGAGCGAGGAAGCGGAAGGCGAGAGTAGGGAACTGCCAGGCATCA
AACTAAGCAGAAGGCCCCTGACGGATGGCCTTTTTGCGTTTCTACAAACTCTTTCTGTGTTGTAAAACGA
CGGCCAGTCTTAAGCTCGGGCCCCCTGGGCGGTTCTGATAACGAGTAATCGTTAATCCGCAAATAACGTA
AAAACCCGCTTCGGCGGGTTTTTTTATGGGGGGAGTTTAGGGAAAGAGCATTTGTCAGAATATTTAAGGG
CGCCTGTCACTTTGCTTGATATATGAGAATTATTTAACCTTATAAATGAGAAAAAAGCAACGCACTTTAA
ATAAGATACGTTGCTTTTTCGATTGATGAACACCTATAATTAAACTATTCATCTATTATTTATGATTTTT
TGTATATACAATATTTCTAGTTTGTTAAAGAGAATTAAGAAAATAAATCTCGAAAATAATAAAGGGAAAA
TCAGTTTTTGATATCAAAATTATACATGTCAACGATAATACAAAATATAATACAAACTATAAGATGTTAT
CAGTATTTATTATCATTTAGAATAAATTTTGTGTCGCCCTTAATTGTGAGCGGATAACAATTACGAGCTT
CATGCACAGTGGCGTTGACTCAATATTGGCCATTAGCCATATTATTCATTGGTTATATAGCATAAATCAA
TATTGGCTATTGGCCATTGCATACGTTGTATCTATATCATAATATGTACATTTATATTGGCTCATGTCCA
ATATGACCGCCATGTTGGCATTGATTATTGACTAGTTATTAATAGTAATCAATTACGGGGTCATTAGTTC
ATAGCCCATATATGGAGTTCCGCGTTACATAACTTACGGTAAATGGCCCGCCTGGCTGACCGCCCAACGA
CCCCCGCCCATTGACGTCAATAATGACGTATGTTCCCATAGTAACGCCAATAGGGACTTTCCATTGACGT
CAATGGGTGGAGTATTTACGGTAAACTGCCCACTTGGCAGTACATCAAGTGTATCATATGCCAAGTACGC
CCCCTATTGACGTCAATGACGGTAAATGGCCCGCCTGGCATTATGCCCAGTACATGACCTTATGGGACTT
TCCTACTTGGCAGTACATCTACGTATTAGTCATCGCTATTACCATGGTGATGCGGTTTTGGCAGTACATC
AATGGGCGTGGATAGCGGTTTGACTCACGGGGATTTCCAAGTCTCCACCCCATTGACGTCAATGGGAGTT
TGTTTTGGCACCAAAATCAACGGGACTTTCCAAAATGTCGTAACAACTCCGCCCCATTGACGCAAATGGG
CGGTAGGCGTGTACGGTGGGAGGTCTATATAAGCAGAGCTCGTTTAGTGAACCGTCAGATCGCCTGGAGA
CGCCATCCACGCTGTTTTGACCTCCATAGAAGACACCGGGACCGATCCAGCCTCCGCGGCCGGGAACGGT
GCATTGGAACGCGGATTCCCCGTGCCAAGAGTGACGTAAGTACCGCCTATAGAGTCTATAGGCCCACCCC
CTTGGCTTCGTTAGAACGCGGCTACAATTAATACATAACCTTATGTATCATACACATACGATTTAGGTGA
CACTATAGAATAACATCCACTTTGCCTTTCTCTCCACAGGTGTCCACTCCCAGGTCCAACTGCACCTCGG
TTCTATCGAAAACGCGCCTGCTAGCGCCACCATGAAGACCATCATTGCCCTGAGCTACATCTTCTGCCTG
GTGTTCGCTGCGGCCGCCTTGCAGTGTAGAGATGGCTACGAGCCCTGCGTGAACGAAGGGATGTGCGTGA
CCTATCACAACGGCACCGGCTACTGCAAGTGCCCTGAGGGCTTTCTGGGCGAGTACTGCCAGCACAGAGA
TCCCTGCGAGAAGAACAGATGCCAGAACGGCGGAACATGTGTGGCCCAGGCTATGCTGGGCAAAGCCACA
TGTAGATGCGCCAGCGGCTTTACCGGCGAGGATTGCCAGTACAGCACCAGCCATCCTTGCTTCGTGTCCA
GACCTTGCCTGAATGGCGGCACCTGTCACATGCTGAGCAGAGACACCTACGAGTGTACCTGCCAAGTGGG
CTTCACCGGCAAAGAATGCCAGTGGACCGATGCCTGCCTGTCTCACCCTTGTGCCAATGGCAGCACATGC
ACCACCGTGGCCAATCAGTTCAGCTGCAAGTGTCTGACCGGCTTCACAGGCCAGAAATGCGAGACAGACG
TGAACGAGTGCGACATCCCTGGACACTGTCAGCATGGCGGAACCTGCCTGAATCTGCCTGGCAGCTATCA
GTGTCAGTGCCCACAGGGATTCACCGGCCAGTACTGTGATAGCCTGTACGTGCCCTGCGCTCCCTCTCCT
TGTGTTAACGGTGGCACCTGTAGACAGACCGGCGACTTCACCTTCGAGTGCAATTGCCTGCCAGGCTTCG
AGGGCTCTACCTGCGAGAGAAACATCGACGACTGCCCCAACCACAGGTGTCAAAATGGCGGAGTGTGTGT
GGACGGCGTGAACACCTACAACTGCAGATGTCCTCCTCAGTGGACAGGCCAGTTCTGCACCGAGGATGTG
GATGAGTGCCTGCTGCAGCCTAACGCTTGTCAGAATGGTGGCACATGCGCCAACAGAAATGGCGGCTATG
GCTGCGTGTGTGTGAATGGATGGTCCGGCGACGACTGTAGCGAGAACATCGATGATTGCGCCTTCGCCAG
CTGTACCCCTGGCAGCACCTGTATCGATAGAGTGGCCAGCTTCTCCTGCATGTGCCCAGAAGGCAAAGCC
GGACTGCTGTGTCATCTGGATGACGCCTGCATCAGCAACCCATGTCACAAAGGCGCCCTGTGCGACACCA
ATCCTCTGAATGGCCAGTACATCTGCACCTGTCCTCAGGGCTATAAGGGCGCCGACTGTACAGAGGACGT
GGACGAATGTGCCATGGCCAACAGCAATCCTTGCGAGCACGCCGGCAAATGTGTGAACACAGATGGCGCC
TTCCACTGCGAGTGCCTGAAAGGATATGCCGGACCTAGATGCGAGATGGACATCAACGAGTGCCACAGCG
ACCCCTGCCAGAATGATGCCACCTGTCTGGACAAGATCGGCGGCTTCACTTGCCTGTGCATGCCTGGCTT
TAAGGGCGTGCACTGCGAGCTGGAAATCAATGAATGTCAAAGCAACCCCTGCGTCAACAACGGCCAGTGC
GTGGACAAAGTGAACAGATTCCAGTGCCTGTGTCCTCCTGGCTTCACTGGCCCAGTGTGCCAGATCGACA
TTGACGATTGCAGCAGCACCCCTTGTCTGAACGGCGCCAAGTGCATCGATCACCCTAACGGCTATGAGTG
CCAGTGCGCTACAGGCTTTACAGGCGTGCTGTGCGAAGAGAATATCGACAACTGCGACCCCGATCCTTGC
CACCACGGACAGTGTCAGGACGGCATCGACAGCTACACATGCATCTGCAATCCTGGCTACATGGGAGCCA
TCTGCAGCGACCAGATCGATGAGTGCTACAGCAGCCCATGCCTGAACGACGGCAGATGTATCGACCTGGT
CAACGGCTACCAGTGCAACTGTCAGCCTGGAACCAGCGGAGTGAACTGCGAGATCAACTTCGACGATTGT
GCCAGCAATCCCTGCATCCACGGCATCTGCATGGATGGCATCAACAGATACAGCTGTGTGTGCAGCCCCG
GGTTTACCGGCCAGAGATGCAACATTGATATCGACGAGTGCGCCTCCAATCCATGCCGGAAGGGCGCTAC
ATGCATCAATGGCGTGAACGGCTTCCGGTGTATCTGCCCTGAAGGACCTCACCATCCTAGCTGCTACAGC
CAAGTGAACGAATGCCTGAGCAACCCTTGTATCCACGGAAACTGTACAGGCGGCCTGAGCGGCTACAAAT
GTCTGTGTGATGCCGGCTGGGTCGGAATCAACTGCGAGGTGGACAAGAATGAGTGTCTGTCTAATCCCTG
CCAAAACGGTGGAACTTGCGACAACCTCGTGAATGGCTACAGATGTACCTGCAAGAAGGGATTCAAGGGG
TACAACTGCCAAGTCAACATAGATGAGTGCGCTTCTAACCCCTGTCTCAACCAGGGCACCTGTTTCGACG
ACATCAGCGGCTATACCTGCCACTGCGTGCTGCCTTACACCGGCAAGAACTGTCAGACAGTGCTGGCCCC
TTGCAGCCCTAATCCTTGTGAAAACGCCGCCGTGTGCAAAGAGAGCCCCAACTTCGAGTCTTACACATGC
CTGTGCGCCCCTGGATGGCAGGGACAGAGATGTACCATCGATATTGATGAGTGTATCAGCAAGCCTTGCA
TGAATCACGGCCTGTGCCACAACACCCAGGGCTCCTATATGTGCGAGTGTCCACCAGGCTTTAGCGGCAT
GGACTGCGAGGAAGATATTGACGACTGTCTGGCTAACCCATGCCAGAATGGCGGCTCTTGTATGGACGGG
GTCAACACTTTTAGCTGTCTGTGTCTGCCTGGGTTCACCGGGGATAAGTGCCAGACCGATATGAATGAAT
GCCTCAGCGAGCCCTGTAAAAACGGCGGGACCTGCAGCGATTACGTGAACTCTTACACCTGTAAATGCCA
GGCCGGCTTCGACGGGGTGCACTGTGAAAACAATATCAATGAGTGCACCGAGTCCAGCTGCTTCAACGGC
GGCACTTGCGTGGACGGCATTAACAGCTTTTCTTGTCTGTGCCCCGTGGGCTTTACTGGCAGCTTCTGTC
TGCACGAGATTAACGAGTGCAGCTCTCACCCATGTCTGAATGAGGGAACCTGTGTGGATGGCCTGGGCAC
CTACAGATGCTCTTGTCCTCTGGGATACACAGGGAAGAATTGCCAGACACTGGTCAACCTGTGTAGCAGA
AGCCCTTGCAAGAACAAGGGCACATGTGTGCAGAAGAAAGCCGAGAGCCAGTGTCTCTGTCCTTCTGGAT
GGGCTGGCGCCTACTGTGATGTGCCCAATGTGTCTTGTGATATCGCCGCCAGTAGACGGGGAGTGCTGGT
GGAACATCTGTGTCAGCACAGCGGCGTGTGCATCAACGCCGGAAATACCCACTACTGCCAGTGTCCACTG
GGCTATACCGGCTCCTATTGCGAGGAACAGCTGGACGAGTGTGCAAGTAACCCTTGTCAGCACGGGGCCA
CCTGTTCTGACTTCATCGGAGGATACAGATGCGAGTGCGTGCCAGGATATCAGGGCGTGAACTGTGAATA
CGAAGTTGACGAGTGTCAGAACCAGCCTTGCCAAAATGGCGGGACATGCATCGACCTCGTGAACCACTTC
AAGTGCAGCTGCCCTCCTGGCACAAGAGGCCTGCTCTGTGAAGAAAACATTGATGACTGTGCCAGAGGAC
CCCACTGTCTCAATGGCGGCCAGTGTATGGATCGGATTGGCGGCTACTCCTGTAGATGTCTGCCAGGATT
TGCCGGGGAGAGATGCGAGGGCGACATTAACGAATGTCTCAGTAACCCCTGCAGCAGCGAGGGCAGCCTG
GATTGCATCCAGCTGACCAACGACTACCTGTGCGTGTGCAGATCCGCCTTTACCGGAAGGCACTGCGAAA
CCTTCGTGGACGTGTGCCCTCAGATGCCTTGTCTTAATGGCGGAACTTGCGCCGTGGCCAGCAACATGCC
TGATGGCTTTATCTGTCGCTGCCCACCTGGATTTTCCGGCGCTAGATGTCAATCCTCCTGCGGACAAGTG
AAGTGCAGAAAGGGCGAGCAGTGCGTGCACACAGCCAGCGGACCAAGATGCTTCTGCCCATCTCCTAGAG
ATTGCGAGAGCGGCTGTGCTTCTAGTCCCTGTCAACACGGCGGAAGCTGTCACCCTCAGAGACAGCCACC
TTACTACAGCTGTCAGTGCGCCCCACCTTTTAGCGGCTCCAGATGCGAACTGTACACAGCCCCTCCAAGC
ACACCTCCTGCCACATGTCTGTCCCAGTATTGCGCCGACAAGGCAAGAGATGGCGTGTGCGACGAGGCCT
GTAATTCTCACGCATGTCAATGGGATGGCGGCGACTGCAGCCTGACCATGGAAAATCCTTGGGCCAACTG
CAGCTCCCCTCTGCCTTGCTGGGACTACATCAACAACCAGTGCGACGAACTGTGCAACACCGTGGAATGC
CTGTTCGACAATTTCGAGTGCCAGGGCAACTCCAAGACCTGCAAATACGACAAGTACTGCGCCGATCACT
TCAAGGACAACCACTGCGATCAGGGCTGTAACAGCGAGGAATGTGGCTGGGATGGACTGGATTGTGCTGC
CGACCAGCCTGAAAATCTGGCCGAGGGAACACTCGTGATCGTGGTGCTGATGCCTCCTGAACAGCTGCTC
CAGGACGCCAGATCTTTTCTGAGAGCACTGGGCACCCTGCTGCACACCAACCTGAGAATCAAGAGAGACT
CCCAGGGCGAGCTGATGGTGTACCCCTACTATGGCGAGAAGTCCGCCGCCATGAAGAAACAGCGGATGAC
CAGAAGATCTCTGCCCGGCGAGCAAGAGCAAGAGGTGGCCGGAAGCAAGGTGTTCCTGGAAATCGACAAC
CGGCAGTGTGTCCAGGACTCCGACCACTGCTTCAAGAACACTGATGCCGCTGCCGCTCTGCTGGCCTCTC
ATGCTATTCAGGGCACACTGAGCTACCCTCTGGTGTCTGTGGTGTCCGAGAGCCTGACACCTGAGAGAAC
CCAAGGCGCGCCGGAAGATCAAGTTGATCCAAGATTGATTGATGGCAAGGGCGGATCTCTGGAGGTGCTG
TTCCAGGGACCAGGCGGAAGCGGCAATCCCGGCGGCGATCTGGCCCCCCAGATGCTGCGCGAGCTGCAGG
AGACCAATGCCGCCCTGCAGGACGTGCGCGAGCTGCTGCGCCACCGCGTGAAGGAGATCACCTTCCTGAA
GAACACCGTGATGGAGTGCGACGCCTGCGGTATGCAGCCCTCTAGAGGCTCCGGCTCCATCATCCCAGTT
GAGGAGGAGAACCCGGACTTCTGGAACCGCGAGGCAGCCGAGGCCCTGGGTGCCGCCAAGAAGCTGCAGC
CTGCACAGACAGCCGCCAAGAACCTCATCATCTTCCTGGGCGATGGGATGGGGGTGTCTACGGTGACAGC
TGCCAGGATCCTAAAAGGGCAGAAGAAGGACAAACTGGGGCCTGAGATACCCCTGGCCATGGACCGCTTC
CCATATGTGGCTCTGTCCAAGACATACAATGTAGACAAACATGTGCCAGACAGTGGAGCCACAGCCACGG
CCTACCTGTGCGGGGTCAAGGGCAACTTCCAGACCATTGGCTTGAGTGCAGCCGCCCGCTTTAACCAGTG
CAACACGACACGCGGCAACGAGGTCATCTCCGTGATGAATCGGGCCAAGAAAGCAGGGAAGTCAGTGGGA
GTGGTAACCACCACACGAGTGCAGCACGCCTCGCCAGCCGGCACCTACGCCCACACGGTGAACCGCAACT
GGTACTCGGACGCCGACGTGCCTGCCTCGGCCCGCCAGGAGGGGTGCCAGGACATCGCTACGCAGCTCAT
CTCCAACATGGACATTGACGTGATCCTAGGTGGAGGCCGAAAGTACATGTTTCGCATGGGAACCCCAGAC
CCTGAGTACCCAGATGACTACAGCCAAGGTGGGACCAGGCTGGACGGGAAGAATCTGGTGCAGGAATGGC
TGGCGAAGCGCCAGGGTGCCCGGTATGTGTGGAACCGCACTGAGCTCATGCAGGCTTCCCTGGACCCGTC
TGTGACCCATCTCATGGGTCTCTTTGAGCCTGGAGACATGAAATACGAGATCCACCGAGACTCCACACTG
GACCCCTCCCTGATGGAGATGACAGAGGCTGCCCTGCGCCTGCTGAGCAGGAACCCCCGCGGCTTCTTCC
TCTTCGTGGAGGGTGGTCGCATCGACCATGGTCATCATGAAAGCAGGGCTTACCGGGCACTGACTGAGAC
GATCATGTTCGACGACGCCATTGAGAGGGCGGGCCAGCTCACCAGCGAGGAGGACACGCTGAGCCTCGTC
ACTGCCGACCACTCCCACGTCTTCTCCTTCGGAGGCTACCCCCTGCGAGGGAGCTCCATCTTCGGGCTGG
CCCCTGGCAAGGCCCGGGACAGGAAGGCCTACACGGTCCTCCTATACGGAAACGGTCCAGGCTATGTGCT
CAAGGACGGCGCCCGGCCGGATGTTACCGAGAGCGAGAGCGGGAGCCCCGAGTATCGGCAGCAGTCAGCA
GTGCCCCTGGACGAAGAGACCCACGCAGGCGAGGACGTGGCGGTGTTCGCGCGCGGCCCGCAGGCGCACC
TGGTTCACGGCGTGCAGGAGCAGACCTTCATAGCGCACGTCATGGCCTTCGCCGCCTGCCTGGAGCCCTA
CACCGCCTGCGACCTGGCGCCCCCCGCCGGCACCACCGACGCCGCGCACCCGGGTGGCGGAGGACTGAAC
GACATCTTCGAGGCTCAGAAAATCGAATGGCACGAACATCACCATCACCATCACCATCACCATTAAGGCC
GGCCTGTAGTCACTGGCACAACGCGTTACCCGGTAAGCCAATCGGGTATACACGGTCGTCATACTGCAGA
CAGGGTTCTTCTACTTTGCAAGATAGTCTTGAGTAGTAAAATAAATAGATAGAGAAAATCAGCCTCGACT
GTGCCTTCTAGTTGCCAGCCATCTGTTGTTTGCCCCTCCCCCGTGCCTTCCTTGACCCTGGAAGGTGCCA
CTCCCACTGTCCTTTCCTAATAAAATGAGGAAATTGCATCACAACACTCAACCCTATCTCGGTCTATTCT
TTTGATTTATAAGGGATTTTGCCGATTTCGGCCTATTGGTTAAAAAATGAGCTGATTTAACAAAAATTTA
ACGCGAATTAATTCTGTGGAATGTGTGTCAGTTAGGGTGTGGAAAGTCCCCAGGCTCCCCAGCAGGCAGA
AGTATGCAAAGCATGCATCTCAATTAGTCAGCAACCAGGTGTGGAAAGTCCCCAGGCTCCCCAGCAGGCA
GAAGTATGCAAAGCATGCATCTCAATTAGTCAGCAACCATAGTCCCGCCCCTAACTCCGCCCATCCCGCC
CCTAACTCCGCCCAGTTCCGCCCATTCTCCGCCCCATGGCTGACTAATTTTTTTTATTTATGCAGAGGCC
GAGGCCGCCTCTGCCTCTGAGCTATTCCAGAAGTAGTGAGGAGGCTTTTTTGGAGGCCTAGGCTTTTGCA
AAAAGCTCCCGGGAGCTTGTATATCCATTTTCGGATCTGATCAGCACGTGTTGACAATTAATCATCGGCA
TAGTATATCGGCATAGTATAATACGACAAGGTGAGGAACTAAACCATGACCGAGTACAAGCCCACGGTGC
GCCTCGCCACCCGCGACGACGTCCCCAGGGCCGTACGCACCCTCGCCGCCGCGTTCGCCGACTACCCCGC
CACGCGCCACACCGTCGATCCGGACCGCCACATCGAGCGGGTCACCGAGCTGCAAGAACTCTTCCTCACG
CGCGTCGGGCTCGACATCGGCAAGGTGTGGGTCGCGGACGACGGCGCCGCGGTGGCGGTCTGGACCACGC
CGGAGAGCGTCGAAGCGGGGGCGGTGTTCGCCGAGATCGGCCCGCGCATGGCCGAGTTGAGCGGTTCCCG
GCTGGCCGCGCAGCAACAGATGGAAGGCCTCCTGGCGCCGCACCGGCCCAAGGAGCCCGCGTGGTTCCTG
GCCACCGTCGGCGTCTCGCCCGACCACCAGGGCAAGGGTCTGGGCAGCGCCGTCGTGCTCCCCGGAGTGG
AGGCGGCCGAGCGCGCCGGGGTGCCCGCCTTCCTGGAGACATCCGCGCCCCGCAACCTCCCCTTCTACGA
GCGGCTCGGCTTCACCGTCACCGCCGACGTCGAGGTGCCCGAAGGACCGCGCACCTGGTGCATGACCCGC
AAGCCCGGTGCCTGACACGTGCTACGAGATTTCGATTCCACCGCCGCCTTCTATGAAAGGTTGGGCTTCG
GAATCGTTTTCCGGGACGCCGGCTGGATGATCCTCCAGCGCGGGGATCTCATGCTGGAGTTCTTCGCCCA
CCCCAACTTGTTTATTGCAGCTTATAATGGTTACAAATAAAGCAATAGCATCACAAATTTCACAAATAAA
GCATTTTTTTCACTGCATTCTAGTTGTGGTTTGTCCAAACTCATCAATGTATCTTATCATGTCTGTATAC
CGTCGACCTCTAGCTAGAGCTTGGCGTAATCATGGTCATTACCAATGCTTAATCAGTGAGGCACCTATCT
CAGCGATCTGTCTATTTCGTTCATCCATAGTTGCCTGACTCCCCGTCGTGTAGATAACTACGATACGGGA
GGGCTTACCATCTGGCCCCAGCGCTGCGATGATACCGCGAGAACCACGCTCACCGGCTCCGGATTTATCA
GCAATAAACCAGCCAGCCGGAAGGGCCGAGCGCAGAAGTGGTCCTGCAACTTTATCCGCCTCCATCCAGT
CTATTAATTGTTGCCGGGAAGCTAGAGTAAGTAGTTCGCCAGTTAATAGTTTGCGCAACGTTGTTGCCAT
CGCTACAGGCATCGTGGTGTCACGCTCGTCGTTTGGTATGGCTTCATTCAGCTCCGGTTCCCAACGATCA
AGGCGAGTTACATGATCCCCCATGTTGTGCAAAAAAGCGGTTAGCTCCTTCGGTCCTCCGATCGTTGTCA
GAAGTAAGTTGGCCGCAGTGTTATCACTCATGGTTATGGCAGCACTGCATAATTCTCTTACTGTCATGCC
ATCCGTAAGATGCTTTTCTGTGACTGGTGAGTACTCAACCAAGTCATTCTGAGAATAGTGTATGCGGCGA
CCGAGTTGCTCTTGCCCGGCGTCAATACGGGATAATACCGCGCCACATAGCAGAACTTTAAAAGTGCTCA
TCATTGGAAAACGTTCTTCGGGGCGAAAACTCTCAAGGATCTTACCGCTGTTGAGATCCAGTTCGATGTA
ACCCACTCGTGCACCCAACTGATCTTCAGCATCTTTTACTTTCACCAGCGTTTCTGGGTGAGCAAAAACA
GGAAGGCAAAATGCCGCAAAAAAGGGAATAAGGGCGACACGGAAATGTTGAATACTCATATTCTTCCTT
