>Addgene plasmid #157611 | pD649-HAsp-NOTCH2(Trunc1)-COMP5AP-AviTag-9xHis | depositor partial sequence | sequence record 304332 | insert (extracellular domain truncation)
TTGCAGTGTAGAGATGGCTACGAGCCCTGCGTGAACGAAGGGATGTGCGTGACCTATCACAACGGCACCG
GCTACTGCAAGTGCCCTGAGGGCTTTCTGGGCGAGTACTGCCAGCACAGAGATCCCTGCGAGAAGAACAG
ATGCCAGAACGGCGGAACATGTGTGGCCCAGGCTATGCTGGGCAAAGCCACATGTAGATGCGCCAGCGGC
TTTACCGGCGAGGATTGCCAGTACAGCACCAGCCATCCTTGCTTCGTGTCCAGACCTTGCCTGAATGGCG
GCACCTGTCACATGCTGAGCAGAGACACCTACGAGTGTACCTGCCAAGTGGGCTTCACCGGCAAAGAATG
CCAGTGGACCGATGCCTGCCTGTCTCACCCTTGTGCCAATGGCAGCACATGCACCACCGTGGCCAATCAG
TTCAGCTGCAAGTGTCTGACCGGCTTCACAGGCCAGAAATGCGAGACAGACGTGAACGAGTGCGACATCC
CTGGACACTGTCAGCATGGCGGAACCTGCCTGAATCTGCCTGGCAGCTATCAGTGTCAGTGCCCACAGGG
ATTCACCGGCCAGTACTGTGATAGCCTGTACGTGCCCTGCGCTCCCTCTCCTTGTGTTAACGGTGGCACC
TGTAGACAGACCGGCGACTTCACCTTCGAGTGCAATTGCCTGCCAGGCTTCGAGGGCTCTACCTGCGAGA
GAAACATCGACGACTGCCCCAACCACAGGTGTCAAAATGGCGGAGTGTGTGTGGACGGCGTGAACACCTA
CAACTGCAGATGTCCTCCTCAGTGGACAGGCCAGTTCTGCACCGAGGATGTGGATGAGTGCCTGCTGCAG
CCTAACGCTTGTCAGAATGGTGGCACATGCGCCAACAGAAATGGCGGCTATGGCTGCGTGTGTGTGAATG
GATGGTCCGGCGACGACTGTAGCGAGAACATCGATGATTGCGCCTTCGCCAGCTGTACCCCTGGCAGCAC
CTGTATCGATAGAGTGGCCAGCTTCTCCTGCATGTGCCCAGAAGGCAAAGCCGGACTGCTGTGTCATCTG
GATGACGCCTGCATCAGCAACCCATGTCACAAAGGCGCCCTGTGCGACACCAATCCTCTGAATGGCCAGT
ACATCTGCACCTGTCCTCAGGGCTATAAGGGCGCCGACTGTACAGAGGACGTGGACGAATGTGCCATGGC
CAACAGCAATCCTTGCGAGCACGCCGGCAAATGTGTGAACACAGATGGCGCCTTCCACTGCGAGTGCCTG
AAAGGATATGCCGGACCTAGATGCGAGATGGACATCAACGAGTGCCACAGCGACCCCTGCCAGAATGATG
CCACCTGTCTGGACAAGATCGGCGGCTTCACTTGCCTGTGCATGCCTGGCTTTAAGGGCGTGCACTGCGA
GCTGGAAATCAATGAATGTCAAAGCAACCCCTGCGTCAACAACGGCCAGTGCGTGGACAAAGTGAACAGA
TTCCAGTGCCTGTGTCCTCCTGGCTTCACTGGCCCAGTGTGCCAGATCGACATTGACGATTGCAGCAGCA
CCCCTTGTCTGAACGGCGCCAAGTGCATCGATCACCCTAACGGCTATGAGTGCCAGTGCGCTACAGGCTT
TACAGGCGTGCTGTGCGAAGAGAATATCGACAACTGCGACCCCGATCCTTGCCACCACGGACAGTGTCAG
GACGGCATCGACAGCTACACATGCATCTGCAATCCTGGCTACATGGGAGCCATCTGCAGCGACCAGATCG
ATGAGTGCTACAGCAGCCCATGCCTGAACGACGGCAGATGTATCGACCTGGTCAACGGCTACCAGTGCAA
CTGTCAGCCTGGAACCAGCGGAGTGAACTGCGAGATCAACTTCGACGATTGTGCCAGCAATCCCTGCATC
CACGGCATCTGCATGGATGGCATCAACAGATACAGCTGTGTGTGCAGCCCCGGGTTTACCGGCCAGAGAT
GCAACATTGATATCGACGAGTGCGCCTCCAATCCATGCCGGAAGGGCGCTACATGCATCAATGGCGTGAA
CGGCTTCCGGTGTATCTGCCCTGAAGGACCTCACCATCCTAGCTGCTACAGCCAAGTGAACGAATGCCTG
AGCAACCCTTGTATCCACGGAAACTGTACAGGCGGCCTGAGCGGCTACAAATGTCTGTGTGATGCCGGCT
GGGTCGGAATCAACTGCGAGGTGGACAAGAATGAGTGTCTGTCTAATCCCTGCCAAAACGGTGGAACTTG
CGACAACCTCGTGAATGGCTACAGATGTACCTGCAAGAAGGGATTCAAGGGGTACAACTGCCAAGTCAAC
ATAGATGAGTGCGCTTCTAACCCCTGTCTCAACCAGGGCACCTGTTTCGACGACATCAGCGGCTATACCT
GCCACTGCGTGCTGCCTTACACCGGCAAGAACTGTCAGACAGTGCTGGCCCCTTGCAGCCCTAATCCTTG
TGAAAACGCCGCCGTGTGCAAAGAGAGCCCCAACTTCGAGTCTTACACATGCCTGTGCGCCCCTGGATGG
CAGGGACAGAGATGTACCATCGATATTGATGAGTGTATCAGCAAGCCTTGCATGAATCACGGCCTGTGCC
ACAACACCCAGGGCTCCTATATGTGCGAGTGTCCACCAGGCTTTAGCGGCATGGACTGCGAGGAAGATAT
TGACGACTGTCTGGCTAACCCATGCCAGAATGGCGGCTCTTGTATGGACGGGGTCAACACTTTTAGCTGT
CTGTGTCTGCCTGGGTTCACCGGGGATAAGTGCCAGACCGATATGAATGAATGCCTCAGCGAGCCCTGTA
AAAACGGCGGGACCTGCAGCGATTACGTGAACTCTTACACCTGTAAATGCCAGGCCGGCTTCGACGGGGT
GCACTGTGAAAACAATATCAATGAGTGCACCGAGTCCAGCTGCTTCAACGGCGGCACTTGCGTGGACGGC
ATTAACAGCTTTTCTTGTCTGTGCCCCGTGGGCTTTACTGGCAGCTTCTGTCTGCACGAGATTAACGAGT
GCAGCTCTCACCCATGTCTGAATGAGGGAACCTGTGTGGATGGCCTGGGCACCTACAGATGCTCTTGTCC
TCTGGGATACACAGGGAAGAATTGCCAGACACTGGTCAACCTGTGTAGCAGAAGCCCTTGCAAGAACAAG
GGCACATGTGTGCAGAAGAAAGCCGAGAGCCAGTGTCTCTGTCCTTCTGGATGGGCTGGCGCCTACTGTG
ATGTGCCCAATGTGTCTTGTGATATCGCCGCCAGTAGACGGGGAGTGCTGGTGGAACATCTGTGTCAGCA
CAGCGGCGTGTGCATCAACGCCGGAAATACCCACTACTGCCAGTGTCCACTGGGCTATACCGGCTCCTAT
TGCGAGGAACAGCTGGACGAGTGTGCAAGTAACCCTTGTCAGCACGGGGCCACCTGTTCTGACTTCATCG
GAGGATACAGATGCGAGTGCGTGCCAGGATATCAGGGCGTGAACTGTGAATACGAAGTTGACGAGTGTCA
GAACCAGCCTTGCCAAAATGGCGGGACATGCATCGACCTCGTGAACCACTTCAAGTGCAGCTGCCCTCCT
GGCACAAGAGGCCTGCTCTGTGAAGAAAACATTGATGACTGTGCCAGAGGACCCCACTGTCTCAATGGCG
GCCAGTGTATGGATCGGATTGGCGGCTACTCCTGTAGATGTCTGCCAGGATTTGCCGGGGAGAGATGCGA
GGGCGACATTAACGAATGTCTCAGTAACCCCTGCAGCAGCGAGGGCAGCCTGGATTGCATCCAGCTGACC
AACGACTACCTGTGCGTGTGCAGATCCGCCTTTACCGGAAGGCACTGCGAAACCTTCGTGGACGTGTGCC
CTCAGATGCCTTGTCTTAATGGCGGAACTTGCGCCGTGGCCAGCAACATGCCTGATGGCTTTATCTGTCG
CTGCCCACCTGGATTTTCCGGCGCTAGATGTCAATCCTCCTGCGGACAAGTGAAGTGCAGAAAGGGCGAG
CAGTGCGTGCACACAGCCAGCGGACCAAGATGCTTCTGCCCATCTCCTAGAGATTGCGAGAGCGGCTGTG
CTTCTAGTCCCTGTCAACACGGCGGAAGCTGTCACCCTCAGAGACAGCCACCTTACTACAGCTGTCAGTG
CGCCCCACCTTTTAGCGGCTCCAGATGCGAACTGTACACAGCCCCTCCAAGCACACCTCCTGCCACATGT
CTGTCCCAGTATTGCGCCGACAAGGCAAGAGATGGCGTGTGCGACGAGGCCTGTAATTCTCACGCATGTC
AATGGGATGGCGGCGACTGCAGCCTGACCATGGAAAATCCTTGGGCCAACTGCAGCTCCCCTCTGCCTTG
CTGGGACTACATCAACAACCAGTGCGACGAACTGTGCAACACCGTGGAATGCCTGTTCGACAATTTCGAG
TGCCAGGGCAACTCCAAGACCTGCAAATACGACAAGTACTGCGCCGATCACTTCAAGGACAACCACTGCG
ATCAGGGCTGTAACAGCGAGGAATGTGGCTGGGATGGACTGGATTGTGCTGCCGACCAGCCTGAAAATCT
GGCCGAGGGAACACTCGTGATCGTGGTGCTGATGCCTCCTGAACAGCTGCTCCAGGACGCCAGATCTTTT
CTGAGAGCACTGGGCACCCTGCTGCACACCAACCTGAGAATCAAGAGAGACTCCCAGGGCGAGCTGATGG
TGTACCCCTACTATGGCGAGAAGTCCGCCGCCATGAAGAAACAGCGGATGACCAGAAGATCTCTGCCCGG
CGAGCAAGAGCAAGAGGTGGCCGGAAGCAAGGTGTTCCTGGAAATCGACAACCGGCAGTGTGTCCAGGAC
TCCGACCACTGCTTCAAGAACACTGATGCCGCTGCCGCTCTGCTGGCCTCTCATGCTATTCAGGGCACAC
TGAGCTACCCTCTGGTGTCTGTGGTGTCCGAGAGCCTGACACCTGAGAGAACCCAA
